>Addgene plasmid #192611 | pAAV-CAG-RiboL1-jGCaMP8s | addgene full sequence | sequence record 379937 | Addgene NGS Result
CTTCCGCTTCCTCGCTCACTGACTCGCTGCGCTCGGTCGTTCGGCTGCGGCGAGCGGTATCAGCTCACTC
AAAGGCGGTAATACGGTTATCCACAGAATCAGGGGATAACGCAGGAAAGAACATGTGAGCAAAAGGCCAG
CAAAAGGCCAGGAACCGTAAAAAGGCCGCGTTGCTGGCGTTTTTCCATAGGCTCCGCCCCCCTGACGAGC
ATCACAAAAATCGACGCTCAAGTCAGAGGTGGCGAAACCCGACAGGACTATAAAGATACCAGGCGTTTCC
CCCTGGAAGCTCCCTCGTGCGCTCTCCTGTTCCGACCCTGCCGCTTACCGGATACCTGTCCGCCTTTCTC
CCTTCGGGAAGCGTGGCGCTTTCTCATAGCTCACGCTGTAGGTATCTCAGTTCGGTGTAGGTCGTTCGCT
CCAAGCTGGGCTGTGTGCACGAACCCCCCGTTCAGCCCGACCGCTGCGCCTTATCCGGTAACTATCGTCT
TGAGTCCAACCCGGTAAGACACGACTTATCGCCACTGGCAGCAGCCACTGGTAACAGGATTAGCAGAGCG
AGGTATGTAGGCGGTGCTACAGAGTTCTTGAAGTGGTGGCCTAACTACGGCTACACTAGAAGAACAGTAT
TTGGTATCTGCGCTCTGCTGAAGCCAGTTACCTTCGGAAAAAGAGTTGGTAGCTCTTGATCCGGCAAACA
AACCACCGCTGGTAGCGGTGGTTTTTTTGTTTGCAAGCAGCAGATTACGCGCAGAAAAAAAGGATCTCAA
GAAGATCCTTTGATCTTTTCTACGGGGTCTGACGCTCAGTGGAACGAAAACTCACGTTAAGGGATTTTGG
TCATGAGATTATCAAAAAGGATCTTCACCTAGATCCTTTTAAATTAAAAATGAAGTTTTAAATCAATCTA
AAGTATATATGAGTAAACTTGGTCTGACAGTTACCAATGCTTAATCAGTGAGGCACCTATCTCAGCGATC
TGTCTATTTCGTTCATCCATAGTTGCCTGACTCCCCGTCGTGTAGATAACTACGATACGGGAGGGCTTAC
CATCTGGCCCCAGTGCTGCAATGATACCGCGAGACCCACGCTCACCGGCTCCAGATTTATCAGCAATAAA
CCAGCCAGCCGGAAGGGCCGAGCGCAGAAGTGGTCCTGCAACTTTATCCGCCTCCATCCAGTCTATTAAT
TGTTGCCGGGAAGCTAGAGTAAGTAGTTCGCCAGTTAATAGTTTGCGCAACGTTGTTGCCATTGCTACAG
GCATCGTGGTGTCACGCTCGTCGTTTGGTATGGCTTCATTCAGCTCCGGTTCCCAACGATCAAGGCGAGT
TACATGATCCCCCATGTTGTGCAAAAAAGCGGTTAGCTCCTTCGGTCCTCCGATCGTTGTCAGAAGTAAG
TTGGCCGCAGTGTTATCACTCATGGTTATGGCAGCACTGCATAATTCTCTTACTGTCATGCCATCCGTAA
GATGCTTTTCTGTGACTGGTGAGTACTCAACCAAGTCATTCTGAGAATAGTGTATGCGGCGACCGAGTTG
CTCTTGCCCGGCGTCAATACGGGATAATACCGCGCCACATAGCAGAACTTTAAAAGTGCTCATCATTGGA
AAACGTTCTTCGGGGCGAAAACTCTCAAGGATCTTACCGCTGTTGAGATCCAGTTCGATGTAACCCACTC
GTGCACCCAACTGATCTTCAGCATCTTTTACTTTCACCAGCGTTTCTGGGTGAGCAAAAACAGGAAGGCA
AAATGCCGCAAAAAAGGGAATAAGGGCGACACGGAAATGTTGAATACTCATACTCTTCCTTTTTCAATAT
TATTGAAGCATTTATCAGGGTTATTGTCTCATGAGCGGATACATATTTGAATGTATTTAGAAAAATAAAC
AAATAGGGGTTCCGCGCACATTTCCCCGAAAAGTGCCACCTAAATTGTAAGCGTTAATATTTTGTTAAAA
TTCGCGTTAAATTTTTGTTAAATCAGCTCATTTTTTAACCAATAGGCCGAAATCGGCAAAATCCCTTATA
AATCAAAAGAATAGACCGAGATAGGGT
[37 nt withheld, positions 2058-2094]
AAAGAACGTGGACTCCAACGTCAAAGG
[49 nt withheld, positions 2122-2170]
T
[91 nt withheld, positions 2172-2262]
G
[124 nt withheld, positions 2264-2387]
CCCATTCGCCATTCAGGCTGCGCAACTGTTGGGAAGGGCGATCGGTGCGGGCCTCTTCGCTATTACGCCA
GCTGCGCGCTCGCTCGCTCACTGAGGCCGCCCGGGCAAAGCCCGGGCGTCGGGCGACCTTTGGTCGCCCG
GCCTCAGTGAGCGAGCGAGCGCGCAGAGAGGGAGTGGCCAACTCCATCACTAGGGGTTCCTTGTAGTTAA
TGATTAACCCGCCATGCTACTTATCTACGTAGCCATGCTCTAGGAAGAGTACCATTGACGTCAATAATGA
CGTATGTTCCCATAGTAACGCCAATAGGGACTTTCCATTGACGTCAATGGGTGGAGTATTTACGGTAAAC
TGCCCACTTGGCAGTACATCAAGTGTATCATATGCCAAGTACGCCCCCTATTGACGTCAATGACGGTAAA
TGGCCCGCCTGGCATTATGCCCAGTACATGACCTTATGGGACTTTCCTACTTGGCAGTACATCTACGTAT
TAGTCATCGCTATTACCATGGTCGAGGTGAGCCCCACGTTCTGCTTCACTCTCCCCATCTCCCCCCCCTC
CCCACCCCCAATTTTGTATTTATTTATTTTTTAATTATTTTGTGCAGCGATGGGGGCGGGGGGGGGGGGG
GGGCGCGCGCCAGGSGGGGSGGGGSGGGGSGAGGGGSGGGGSGGGGSGAGGSGGAGAGGTGCGGCGGCAG
CCAATCAGAGCGGCGCGCTCCGAAAGTTTCCTTTTATGGCGAGGCGGCGGCGGCGGCGGCCCTATAAAAA
GCGAAGCGCGCGGCGGGCGGGAGTCGCTGCGCGCTGCCTTCGCCCCGTGCCCCGCTCCGCCGCCGCCTCG
CGCCGCCCGCCCCGGCTCTGACTGACCGCGTTACTCCCACAGGTGAGCGGGCGGGACGGCCCTTCTCCTC
CGGGCTGTAATTAGCGCTTGGTTTAATGACGGCTTGTTTCTTTTCTGTGGCTGCGTGAAAGCCTTGAGGG
GCTCCGGGAGGGCCCTTTGTGCGGGGGGAGCGGCTCGGGGCTGTCCGCGGGGGGACGGCTGCCTTCGGGG
GGGACGGGGCAGGGCGGGGTTCGGCTTCTGGCGTGTGACCGGCGGCTCTAGAGCCTCTGCTAACCATGTT
CATGCCTTCTTCTTTTTCCTACAGCTCCTGGGCAACGTGCTGGTTATTGTGCTGTCTCATCATTTTGGCA
AAGAATTGGATCCACCCGCCACCATGCATCATCACCATCATCACACGCGTCGCAAGAAGACCTTCAAGGA
GGTGGCCACCGCCGTGAAGATCATCGCCATGCTGATGGGCCTGAAGATCAACGTCTATATCAAGGCCGAC
AAGCAGAAGAACGGCATCAAGGCGAACTTCCACATCCGCCACAACATCGAGGACGGCGGCGTGCAGCTCG
CCTACCACTACCAGCAGAACACCCCCATCGGCGACGGCCCCGTGCTGCTGCCCGACAACCACTACCTGAG
CGTGGAGTCCAAACTTTCGAAAGACCCCAACGAGAAGCGCGATCACATGGTCCTGCTGGAGTTCGTGACC
GCCGCCGGGATCACTCTCGGCATGGACGAGCTGTACAAGGGCGGTACCGGAGGGAGCATGGTGAGCAAGG
GCGAGGAGCTGTTCACCGGGGTGGTGCCCATCCTGGTCGAGCTGGACGGCGACGTAAACGGCCACAAGTT
CAGCGTGTCCGGCGAGGGTGAGGGCGATGCCACCTACGGCAAGCTGACCCTGAAGTTCATCTGCACCACC
GGCAAGCTGCCCGTGCCCTGGCCCACCCTCGTGACCACCCTGACCTACGGCGTGCAGTGCTTCAGCCGCT
ACCCCGACCACATGAAGCAGCACGACTTCTTCAAGTCCGCCATGCCCGAAGGCTACATCCAGGAGCGCAC
CATCTTCTTCAAGGACGACGGCAACTACAAGACCCGCGCCGAGGTGAAGTTCGAGGGCGACACCCTGGTG
AACCGCATCGAGCTGAAGGGCATCGACTTCAAGGAGGACGGCAACATCCTGGGGCACAAGCTGGAGTACA
ACCTGCCGGACCAACTGACTGAAGAGCAGATCGCAGAATACAAAGAGGCTTTCTCCCTATTTGACAAGGA
CGGGGATGGGACAATAACAACCAAGGAGCTGGGGACGGTGATGCGGTCTCTCGGACACAACCCCACAGAA
GCAGAGCTGCAGGACATGATCAATGAAGTAGATGCCGACGGTGACGGCACAATCGACTTCCCTGAGTTCC
TGACAATGATGGCAAGAAAAATGAAATACAGGGACACGGAAGAAGAAATTAGAGAAGCGTTCGGTGTGTT
TGATAAGGATGGCAATGGCTACATCAGTGCAGCAGAGCTTCGCCACGTGATGACAAACCTTGGAGAGAAG
TTAACAGATGAAGAGGTTGATGAAATGATCAGGGAAGCAGACATCGATGGGGATGGTCAGGTAAACTACG
AAGAGTTTGTACAAATGATGACAGCGAAGGGGGGCAGCGGTGGGTCTGGAGGGACTGGGGGTAGCGGTGG
TAGCGGTGGGACAGGGGGAAGCGGCGGTAGTGGTGGAACA
[648 nt withheld, positions 4948-5595]
TAGGGCGCGCCCCTGCAGGGAATTCGATATCAAGCTTATCGATAATCAACCTCTGGATTACAAAATTTGT
GAAAGATTGACTGGTATTCTTAACTATGTTGCTCCTTTTACGCTATGTGGATACGCTGCTTTAATGCCTT
TGTATCATGCTATTGCTTCCCGTATGGCTTTCATTTTCTCCTCCTTGTATAAATCCTGGTTGCTGTCTCT
TTATGAGGAGTTGTGGCCCGTTGTCAGGCAACGTGGCGTGGTGTGCACTGTGTTTGCTGACGCAACCCCC
ACTGGTTGGGGCATTGCCACCACCTGTCAGCTCCTTTCCGGGACTTTCGCTTTCCCCCTCCCTATTGCCA
CGGCGGAACTCATCGCCGCCTGCCTTGCCCGCTGCTGGACAGGGGCTCGGCTGTTGGGCACTGACAATTC
CGTGGTGTTGTCGGGGAAATCATCGTCCTTTCCTTGGCTGCTCGCCTGTGTTGCCACCTGGATTCTGCGC
GGGACGTCCTTCTGCTACGTCCCTTCGGCCCTCAATCCAGCGGACCTTCCTTCCCGCGGCCTGCTGCCGG
CTCTGCGGCCTCTTCCGCGTCTTCGCCTTCGCCCTCAGACGAGTCGGATCTCCCTTTGGGCCGCCTCCCC
GCATCGATACCGTCGACCCGGGCGGCCGCTTCGAGCAGACATGATAAGATACATTGATGAGTTTGGACAA
ACCACAACTAGAATGCAGTGAAAAAAATGCTTTATTTGTGAAATTTGTGATGCTATTGCTTTATTTGTAA
CCATTATAAGCTGCAATAAACAAGTTAACAACAACAATTGCATTCATTTTATGTTTCAGGTTCAGGGGGA
GATGTGGGAGGTTTTTTAAAGCAAGTAAAACCTCTACAAATGTGGTAAAATCGATAAGGATCTTCCTAGA
GCATGGCTACGTAGATAAGTAGCATGGCGGGTTAATCATTAACTACAAGGAACCCCTAGTGATGGAGTTG
GCCACTCCCTCTCTGCGCGCTCGCTCGCTCACTGAGGCCGGGCGACCAAAGGTCGCCCGACGCCCGGGCT
TTGCCCGGGCGGCCTCAGTGAGCGAGCGAGCGCGCAGCTGCATTAATGAATCGGCCAACGCGCGGGGAGA
GGCGGTTTGCGTATTGGGCGCT
Features (pLannotate 1.2.2; 18 found; start..end, strand, type, name):
    182..770     -  rep_origin     ori: high-copy-number ColE1/pMB1/pBR322/pUC origin of replication
    941..1801    -  CDS            AmpR: β-lactamase; bla; confers resistance to ampicillin, carbenicillin, and related antibiotics
   1802..1906    -  promoter       AmpR promoter: bla
   1959..2387    -  rep_origin     f1 ori (sequence partly withheld): f1 bacteriophage origin of replication; arrow indicates direction of (+) strand synthesis
   2392..2461    -  CDS            lacZα (fragment): LacZα fragment of β-galactosidase; lacZ fragment
   2456..2588    -  repeat_region  AAV2 ITR (fragment): inverted terminal repeat of adeno-associated virus serotype 2 inverted
   2649..2897    +  enhancer       CMV enhancer (fragment): human cytomegalovirus immediate early enhancer
   2899..3176    +  promoter       chicken β-actin promoter: No description available
   3177..3312    +  intron         hybrid intron (fragment): hybrid between chicken β-actin (CBA) and minute virus of mice (MMV) introns (Gray et al., 2011)
   3401..3531    +  intron         chimeric intron (fragment): chimera between introns from chicken β-actin and rabbit β-globin
   3697..4866    +  CDS            GCaMP6s (fragment): improved fluorescent protein-based calcium sensor (Chen et al., 2013)
   4948..5595    +  CDS            RPL10A (sequence withheld): RL10A_HUMAN - Also known as NEDD6. Experimental evidence at protein level: Swiss-Prot protein existence level 1. Component of the large ribosomal subunit. From Homo sapiens (Human).
   5614..5639    +  misc_feature   MCS (fragment): pBluescript multiple cloning site
   5639..6227    +  misc_feature   WPRE: woodchuck hepatitis virus posttranscriptional regulatory element
   6270..6391    -  polyA_signal   SV40 poly(A) signal: SV40 polyadenylation signal
   6414..6482    -  CDS            large T antigen (fragment): large T antigen from SV40 (simian virus 40)
   6553..6686    +  repeat_region  AAV2 ITR: inverted terminal repeat of adeno-associated virus serotype 2 inverted
   6680..6736    -  CDS            lacI (fragment): lac repressor; lacI; The lac repressor binds to the lac operator to inhibit transcription in E. coli. This inhibition can be relieved by adding lactose or isopropyl-β-D-thiogalactopyranoside (IPTG).
