[The description below was written by a language model from this plasmid's Addgene catalogue record and pLannotate feature annotations shown in this document.]
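Description:
pAAV-CAG-RiboL1-jGCaMP8s is an AAV transfer plasmid for mammalian expression, built on a pAAV backbone of about 6.7 kb in total. It is maintained in E. coli through a high-copy ColE1/pUC-type origin and an ampicillin resistance gene (β-lactamase with its own promoter). An f1 phage origin is also present, along with small lacZα and lacI remnants that appear to be backbone carry-over. Two AAV2 inverted terminal repeats flank the expression cassette. They allow the intervening DNA to be replicated and packaged into recombinant AAV particles when rep/cap and helper functions are supplied in trans. One ITR is annotated only as a fragment.

Between the ITRs, a CAG-type promoter (CMV enhancer, chicken β-actin promoter and chimeric β-actin-derived intron segments) drives strong, broadly active expression of the roughly 2 kb insert. The insert encodes the genetically encoded calcium indicator jGCaMP8s, which the automated annotation labels as a GCaMP6s fragment because of sequence similarity. In the feature table the sensor lies upstream of the human ribosomal protein RPL10A (L1) coding sequence, consistent with a fusion between the two, and the record lists an N-terminal 6xHis tag. Tethering the sensor to ribosomes confines it largely to the cell body, which reduces neuropil signal during imaging. A WPRE downstream of the coding sequence enhances transcript stability and expression. It is followed by an SV40 polyadenylation signal, annotated on the reverse strand, with an adjacent large T antigen fragment. According to the record, the construct belongs to a set of viral vectors for in vivo calcium imaging in mice, delivered by intracerebral or retro-orbital injection.
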