Addgene plasmid #192611: pAAV-CAG-RiboL1-jGCaMP8s
Purpose: AAV transfer plasmid for CAG mediated expression of soma-targeted (RiboL1) jGCaMP8s.
Depositing lab: Marianne Fyhn. Depositing organization: University of Oslo. Publication: An updated suite of viral vectors for in vivo calcium imaging using intracerebral and retro-orbital injections in male mice. Grodem S, Nymoen I, Vatne GH, Rogge FS, Bjornsdottir V, Lensjo KK, Fyhn M. Nat Commun. 2023 Feb 4;14(1):608. doi: 10.1038/s41467-023-36324-3. PubMed 36739289.
Backbone
  Vector backbone: pAAV
  Backbone size w/o insert (bp): 4742
  Total vector size (bp): 6740
  Vector type: Mammalian Expression, AAV
Growth in bacteria
  Bacterial resistance: Ampicillin, 100 μg/mL
  Growth temperature: 30°C
  Growth strain: NEB Stable
  Copy number: High Copy
Gene/Insert
  Gene/Insert name: RiboL1-jGCaMP8s
  Insert size (bp): 1998
  Tag / fusion protein: 6xHis (N terminal on insert)
Resource information
  A portion of this plasmid was derived from a plasmid made by: jGCaMP8s from plasmid #162374.
Terms and licenses: Academic/Nonprofit Terms; Industry Terms: Not Available to Industry
Depositor comments: CAG backbone plasmid: #59462.
How to cite: pAAV-CAG-RiboL1-jGCaMP8s was a gift from Marianne Fyhn (Addgene plasmid # 192611 ; http://n2t.net/addgene:192611 ; RRID:Addgene_192611)
